Addgene plasmid #164562: SaLgCP
Purpose: (Empty Backbone) Puro
Depositing lab: Junwei Shi. Depositing organization: University of Pennsylvania. Publication: ALC1 links chromatin accessibility to PARP inhibitor response in homologous recombination-deficient cells. Verma P, Zhou Y, Cao Z, Deraska PV, Deb M, Arai E, Li W, Shao Y, Puentes L, Li Y, Patankar S, Mach RH, Faryabi RB, Shi J, Greenberg RA. Nat Cell Biol. 2021 Jan 18. pii: 10.1038/s41556-020-00624-3. doi: 10.1038/s41556-020-00624-3. PubMed 33462394.
Backbone
  Vector backbone: SaLgCP
  Backbone size (bp): 12110
  Vector type: Mammalian Expression, Lentiviral, CRISPR
  Promoter: U6 promoter for crRNA expression and EFS promoter for Puro expression
  Selectable markers: Puromycin
  Tag / fusion protein: Flag-NLS-SaCas9-P2A-PuroR
Growth in bacteria
  Bacterial resistance: Ampicillin, 100 μg/mL
  Growth temperature: 37°C
  Growth strain: NEB Stable
  Copy number: High Copy
Gene/Insert
  Cloning method: Restriction Enzyme
Terms and licenses: Academic/Nonprofit Terms; Industry Terms: Not Available to Industry
How to cite: SaLgCP was a gift from Junwei Shi (Addgene plasmid # 164562 ; http://n2t.net/addgene:164562 ; RRID:Addgene_164562)
