[The description below was written by a language model from this plasmid's Addgene catalogue record and pLannotate feature annotations shown in this document.]
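Description:
SaLgCP is an all-in-one lentiviral CRISPR vector for mammalian cells, deposited as an empty backbone of about 12.1 kb into which a guide sequence is cloned by restriction enzyme digestion. It is propagated in E. coli through a high-copy ColE1/pUC-type origin with ampicillin resistance (AmpR), and the backbone also carries an f1 origin, an SV40 origin and remnants of lac/T7/T3 cloning-vector sequence. The viral framework is third-generation style. An RSV promoter drives a truncated HIV-1 5' LTR, followed by the Ψ packaging signal with a gag fragment, the Rev response element and a cPPT/CTS. At the other end are a WPRE and a self-inactivating ΔU3 3' LTR, with an SV40 poly(A) signal downstream of the LTR.

Two expression units sit between the LTRs. A human U6 RNA polymerase III promoter and a Staphylococcus aureus gRNA scaffold are both annotated on the reverse strand, so the guide cassette is transcribed in the opposite direction to the Cas9 unit. Roughly 1.9 kb separates the promoter from the scaffold. This region includes a sequence matching S. aureus deoC1, which is most plausibly a stuffer that is replaced when a guide is inserted, although the record does not say so. In the forward orientation, the EF-1α core (EFS) promoter drives a single open reading frame described as Flag-NLS-SaCas9-P2A-PuroR. The P2A peptide lets the nuclease and puromycin N-acetyltransferase be produced as separate proteins from one transcript. Transduced cells therefore receive guide, SaCas9 and a puromycin selection marker from one integrated provirus. The associated publication concerns chromatin accessibility and PARP inhibitor response in homologous recombination-deficient cells, but the record does not specify how the vector was used there.
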