Features (pLannotate 1.2.2; 28 found; start..end, strand, type, name):
      1..212     +  promoter       EF-1α core promoter: core promoter for human elongation factor EF-1α
    316..3471    +  CDS            cas9: CAS9_STAAU - Experimental evidence at protein level: Swiss-Prot protein existence level 1. CRISPR (clustered regularly interspaced short palindromic repeat) is an adaptive immune system that provides protection against mobile genetic elements (viruses, transposable elements and conjugative plasmids). CRISPR clusters contain spacers, sequences complementary to antecedent mobile elements, and target invading nucleic acids. CRISPR clusters are transcribed and processed into CRISPR RNA (crRNA). In type II CRISPR systems correct processing of pre-crRNA requires a trans- encoded small RNA (tracrRNA)
   3592..4191    +  CDS            PuroR (fragment): puromycin N-acetyltransferase; pac from Streptomyces; confers resistance to puromycin
   4207..4795    +  misc_feature   WPRE: woodchuck hepatitis virus posttranscriptional regulatory element
   4846..4865    +  misc_feature   cPPT/CTS (fragment): central polypurine tract and central termination sequence of HIV-1
   4867..5100    +  LTR            3' LTR (ΔU3): self-inactivating 3' long terminal repeat (LTR) from HIV-1
   5178..5299    +  polyA_signal   SV40 poly(A) signal: SV40 polyadenylation signal
   5339..5474    +  rep_origin     SV40 ori: SV40 origin of replication
   5495..5513    -  promoter       T7 promoter: promoter for bacteriophage T7 RNA polymerase
   5521..5676    +  CDS            lacZα (fragment): LacZα fragment of β-galactosidase; lacZ fragment
   5681..6109    +  rep_origin     f1 ori (sequence partly withheld): f1 bacteriophage origin of replication; arrow indicates direction of (+) strand synthesis
   6162..6266    +  promoter       AmpR promoter: bla
   6267..7127    +  CDS            AmpR: β-lactamase; bla; confers resistance to ampicillin, carbenicillin, and related antibiotics
   7298..7886    +  rep_origin     ori: high-copy-number ColE1/pMB1/pBR322/pUC origin of replication
   8069..8161    +  CDS            lacI (fragment): lac repressor; lacI; The lac repressor binds to the lac operator to inhibit transcription in E. coli. This inhibition can be relieved by adding lactose or isopropyl-β-D-thiogalactopyranoside (IPTG).
   8174..8195    +  protein_bind   CAP binding site: CAP binding activates transcription in the presence of cAMP. E. coli catabolite activator protein
   8210..8240    +  promoter       lac promoter: promoter for the E. coli lac operon
   8244..8266    +  protein_bind   lac operator (fragment): The lac repressor binds to the lac operator to inhibit transcription in E. coli. This inhibition can be relieved by adding lactose or isopropyl-β-D-thiogalactopyranoside (IPTG). lac repressor encoded by lacI
   8309..8327    +  promoter       T3 promoter: promoter for bacteriophage T3 RNA polymerase
   8355..8581    +  promoter       RSV promoter: Rous sarcoma virus enhancer/promoter
   8582..8762    +  LTR            5' LTR (truncated): truncated 5' long terminal repeat (LTR) from HIV-1
   8809..8934    +  misc_feature   HIV-1 Ψ: packaging signal of human immunodeficiency virus type 1
   8918..9281    +  CDS            HIV-1 gag (fragment): gag protein from human immunodeficiency virus 1; gag
   9427..9660    +  misc_feature   RRE: The Rev response element (RRE) of HIV-1 allows for Rev-dependent mRNA export from the nucleus to the cytoplasm.
   9722..9797    -  misc_RNA       Sa gRNA scaffold: guide RNA scaffold for the Staphylococcus aureus CRISPR/Cas9 system
  10842..11501   +  CDS            deoC1: DEOC1_STAAN - Also known as dra. Experimental evidence at protein level: Swiss-Prot protein existence level 1. Catalyzes a reversible aldol reaction between acetaldehyde and D-glyceraldehyde 3-phosphate to generate 2-deoxy-D-ribose 5- phosphate. From Staphylococcus aureus (strain N315).
  11687..11927   -  promoter       U6 promoter: RNA polymerase III promoter for human U6 snRNA
  11934..12051   +  misc_feature   cPPT/CTS: central polypurine tract and central termination sequence of HIV-1
>Addgene plasmid #164562 | SaLgCP | addgene full sequence | sequence record 323624 | Addgene NGS Result
GGGCAGAGCGCACATCGCCCACAGTCCCCGAGAAGTTGGGGGGAGGGGTCGGCAATTGAACCGGTGCCTA
GAGAAGGTGGCGCGGGGTAAACTGGGAAAGTGATGTCGTGTACTGGCTCCGCCTTTTTCCCGAGGGTGGG
GGAGAACCGTATATAAGTGCAGTAGTCGCCGTGAACGTTCTTTTTCGCAACGGGTTTGCCGCCAGAACAC
AGGTGTCGTGACGCGGGATCCGCCACCATGGATTACAAAGACGATGACGATAAGATGGCCCCAAAGAAGA
AGCGGAAGGTCGGTATCCACGGAGTCCCAGCAGCCAAGCGGAACTACATCCTGGGCCTGGACATCGGCAT
CACCAGCGTGGGCTACGGCATCATCGACTACGAGACACGGGACGTGATCGATGCCGGCGTGCGGCTGTTC
AAAGAGGCCAACGTGGAAAACAACGAGGGCAGGCGGAGCAAGAGAGGCGCCAGAAGGCTGAAGCGGCGGA
GGCGGCATAGAATCCAGAGAGTGAAGAAGCTGCTGTTCGACTACAACCTGCTGACCGACCACAGCGAGCT
GAGCGGCATCAACCCCTACGAGGCCAGAGTGAAGGGCCTGAGCCAGAAGCTGAGCGAGGAAGAGTTCTCT
GCCGCCCTGCTGCACCTGGCCAAGAGAAGAGGCGTGCACAACGTGAACGAGGTGGAAGAGGACACCGGCA
ACGAGCTGTCCACCAAAGAGCAGATCAGCCGGAACAGCAAGGCCCTGGAAGAGAAATACGTGGCCGAACT
GCAGCTGGAACGGCTGAAGAAAGACGGCGAAGTGCGGGGCAGCATCAACAGATTCAAGACCAGCGACTAC
GTGAAAGAAGCCAAACAGCTGCTGAAGGTGCAGAAGGCCTACCACCAGCTGGACCAGAGCTTCATCGACA
CCTACATCGACCTGCTGGAAACCCGGCGGACCTACTATGAGGGACCTGGCGAGGGCAGCCCCTTCGGCTG
GAAGGACATCAAAGAATGGTACGAGATGCTGATGGGCCACTGCACCTACTTCCCCGAGGAACTGCGGAGC
GTGAAGTACGCCTACAACGCCGACCTGTACAACGCCCTGAACGACCTGAACAATCTCGTGATCACCAGGG
ACGAGAACGAGAAGCTGGAATATTACGAGAAGTTCCAGATCATCGAGAACGTGTTCAAGCAGAAGAAGAA
GCCCACCCTGAAGCAGATCGCCAAAGAAATCCTCGTGAACGAAGAGGATATTAAGGGCTACAGAGTGACC
AGCACCGGCAAGCCCGAGTTCACCAACCTGAAGGTGTACCACGACATCAAGGACATTACCGCCCGGAAAG
AGATTATTGAGAACGCCGAGCTGCTGGATCAGATTGCCAAGATCCTGACCATCTACCAGAGCAGCGAGGA
CATCCAGGAAGAACTGACCAATCTGAACTCCGAGCTGACCCAGGAAGAGATCGAGCAGATCTCTAATCTG
AAGGGCTATACCGGCACCCACAACCTGAGCCTGAAGGCCATCAACCTGATCCTGGACGAGCTGTGGCACA
CCAACGACAACCAGATCGCTATCTTCAACCGGCTGAAGCTGGTGCCCAAGAAGGTGGACCTGTCCCAGCA
GAAAGAGATCCCCACCACCCTGGTGGACGACTTCATCCTGAGCCCCGTCGTGAAGAGAAGCTTCATCCAG
AGCATCAAAGTGATCAACGCCATCATCAAGAAGTACGGCCTGCCCAACGACATCATTATCGAGCTGGCCC
GCGAGAAGAACTCCAAGGACGCCCAGAAAATGATCAACGAGATGCAGAAGCGGAACCGGCAGACCAACGA
GCGGATCGAGGAAATCATCCGGACCACCGGCAAAGAGAACGCCAAGTACCTGATCGAGAAGATCAAGCTG
CACGACATGCAGGAAGGCAAGTGCCTGTACAGCCTGGAAGCCATCCCTCTGGAAGATCTGCTGAACAACC
CCTTCAACTATGAGGTGGACCACATCATCCCCAGAAGCGTGTCCTTCGACAACAGCTTCAACAACAAGGT
GCTCGTGAAGCAGGAAGAAAACAGCAAGAAGGGCAACCGGACCCCATTCCAGTACCTGAGCAGCAGCGAC
AGCAAGATCAGCTACGAAACCTTCAAGAAGCACATCCTGAATCTGGCCAAGGGCAAGGGCAGAATCAGCA
AGACCAAGAAAGAGTATCTGCTGGAAGAACGGGACATCAACAGGTTCTCCGTGCAGAAAGACTTCATCAA
CCGGAACCTGGTGGATACCAGATACGCCACCAGAGGCCTGATGAACCTGCTGCGGAGCTACTTCAGAGTG
AACAACCTGGACGTGAAAGTGAAGTCCATCAATGGCGGCTTCACCAGCTTTCTGCGGCGGAAGTGGAAGT
TTAAGAAAGAGCGGAACAAGGGGTACAAGCACCACGCCGAGGACGCCCTGATCATTGCCAACGCCGATTT
CATCTTCAAAGAGTGGAAGAAACTGGACAAGGCCAAAAAAGTGATGGAAAACCAGATGTTCGAGGAAAAG
CAGGCCGAGAGCATGCCCGAGATCGAAACCGAGCAGGAGTACAAAGAGATCTTCATCACCCCCCACCAGA
TCAAGCACATTAAGGACTTCAAGGACTACAAGTACAGCCACCGGGTGGACAAGAAGCCTAATAGAGAGCT
GATTAACGACACCCTGTACTCCACCCGGAAGGACGACAAGGGCAACACCCTGATCGTGAACAATCTGAAC
GGCCTGTACGACAAGGACAATGACAAGCTGAAAAAGCTGATCAACAAGAGCCCCGAAAAGCTGCTGATGT
ACCACCACGACCCCCAGACCTACCAGAAACTGAAGCTGATTATGGAACAGTACGGCGACGAGAAGAATCC
CCTGTACAAGTACTACGAGGAAACCGGGAACTACCTGACCAAGTACTCCAAAAAGGACAACGGCCCCGTG
ATCAAGAAGATTAAGTATTACGGCAACAAACTGAACGCCCATCTGGACATCACCGACGACTACCCCAACA
GCAGAAACAAGGTCGTGAAGCTGTCCCTGAAGCCCTACAGATTCGACGTGTACCTGGACAATGGCGTGTA
CAAGTTCGTGACCGTGAAGAATCTGGATGTGATCAAAAAAGAAAACTACTACGAAGTGAATAGCAAGTGC
TATGAGGAAGCTAAGAAGCTGAAGAAGATCAGCAACCAGGCCGAGTTTATCGCCTCCTTCTACAACAACG
ATCTGATCAAGATCAACGGCGAGCTGTATAGAGTGATCGGCGTGAACAACGACCTGCTGAACCGGATCGA
AGTGAACATGATCGACATCACCTACCGCGAGTACCTGGAAAACATGAACGACAAGAGGCCCCCCAGGATC
ATTAAGACAATCGCCTCCAAGACCCAGAGCATTAAGAAGTACAGCACAGACATTCTGGGCAACCTGTATG
AAGTGAAATCTAAGAAGCACCCTCAGATCATCAAAAAGGGCAAGCGTCCTGCTGCTACTAAGAAAGCTGG
TCAAGCTAAGAAAAAGAAAGCTAGCGGCAGCGGCGCCACCAACTTCAGCCTGCTGAAGCAGGCCGGCGAC
GTGGAGGAGAACCCCGGCCCCATGACCGAGTACAAGCCCACGGTGCGCCTCGCCACCCGCGACGACGTCC
CCAGGGCCGTACGCACCCTCGCCGCCGCGTTCGCCGACTACCCCGCCACGCGCCACACCGTCGATCCGGA
CCGCCACATCGAGCGGGTCACCGAGCTGCAAGAACTCTTCCTCACGCGCGTCGGGCTCGACATCGGCAAG
GTGTGGGTCGCGGACGACGGCGCCGCGGTGGCGGTCTGGACCACGCCGGAGAGCGTCGAAGCGGGGGCGG
TGTTCGCCGAGATCGGCCCGCGCATGGCCGAGTTGAGCGGTTCCCGGCTGGCCGCGCAGCAACAGATGGA
AGGCCTCCTGGCGCCGCACCGGCCCAAGGAGCCCGCGTGGTTCCTGGCCACCGTCGGAGTCTCGCCCGAC
CACCAGGGCAAGGGTCTGGGCAGCGCCGTCGTGCTCCCCGGAGTGGAGGCGGCCGAGCGCGCCGGGGTGC
CCGCCTTCCTGGAGACCTCCGCGCCCCGCAACCTCCCCTTCTACGAGCGGCTCGGCTTCACCGTCACCGC
CGACGTCGAGGTGCCCGAAGGACCGCGCACCTGGTGCATGACCCGCAAGCCCGGTGCCTGAACGCGTTAA
GTCGACAATCAACCTCTGGATTACAAAATTTGTGAAAGATTGACTGGTATTCTTAACTATGTTGCTCCTT
TTACGCTATGTGGATACGCTGCTTTAATGCCTTTGTATCATGCTATTGCTTCCCGTATGGCTTTCATTTT
CTCCTCCTTGTATAAATCCTGGTTGCTGTCTCTTTATGAGGAGTTGTGGCCCGTTGTCAGGCAACGTGGC
GTGGTGTGCACTGTGTTTGCTGACGCAACCCCCACTGGTTGGGGCATTGCCACCACCTGTCAGCTCCTTT
CCGGGACTTTCGCTTTCCCCCTCCCTATTGCCACGGCGGAACTCATCGCCGCCTGCCTTGCCCGCTGCTG
GACAGGGGCTCGGCTGTTGGGCACTGACAATTCCGTGGTGTTGTCGGGGAAATCATCGTCCTTTCCTTGG
CTGCTCGCCTGTGTTGCCACCTGGATTCTGCGCGGGACGTCCTTCTGCTACGTCCCTTCGGCCCTCAATC
CAGCGGACCTTCCTTCCCGCGGCCTGCTGCCGGCTCTGCGGCCTCTTCCGCGTCTTCGCCTTCGCCCTCA
GACGAGTCGGATCTCCCTTTGGGCCGCCTCCCCGCGTCGACTTTAAGACCAATGACTTACAAGGCAGCTG
TAGATCTTAGCCACTTTTTAAAAGAAAAGGGGGGACTGGAAGGGCTAATTCACTCCCAACGAAGACAAGA
TCTGCTTTTTGCTTGTACTGGGTCTCTCTGGTTAGACCAGATCTGAGCCTGGGAGCTCTCTGGCTAACTA
GGGAACCCACTGCTTAAGCCTCAATAAAGCTTGCCTTGAGTGCTTCAAGTAGTGTGTGCCCGTCTGTTGT
GTGACTCTGGTAACTAGAGATCCCTCAGACCCTTTTAGTCAGTGTGGAAAATCTCTAGCAGTACGTATAG
TAGTTCATGTCATCTTATTATTCAGTATTTATAACTTGCAAAGAAATGAATATCAGAGAGTGAGAGGAAC
TTGTTTATTGCAGCTTATAATGGTTACAAATAAAGCAATAGCATCACAAATTTCACAAATAAAGCATTTT
TTTCACTGCATTCTAGTTGTGGTTTGTCCAAACTCATCAATGTATCTTATCATGTCTGGCTCTAGCTATC
CCGCCCCTAACTCCGCCCATCCCGCCCCTAACTCCGCCCAGTTCCGCCCATTCTCCGCCCCATGGCTGAC
TAATTTTTTTTATTTATGCAGAGGCCGAGGCCGCCTCGGCCTCTGAGCTATTCCAGAAGTAGTGAGGAGG
CTTTTTTGGAGGCCTAGGGACGTACCCAATTCGCCCTATAGTGAGTCGTATTACGCGCGCTCACTGGCCG
TCGTTTTACAACGTCGTGACTGGGAAAACCCTGGCGTTACCCAACTTAATCGCCTTGCAGCACATCCCCC
TTTCGCCAGCTGGCGTAATAGCGAAGAGGCCCGCACCGATCGCCCTTCCCAACAGTTGCGCAGCCTGAAT
GGCGAATGGG
[124 nt withheld, positions 5681-5804]
C
[91 nt withheld, positions 5806-5896]
A
[49 nt withheld, positions 5898-5946]
CCTTTGACGTTGGAGTCCACGTTCTTT
[37 nt withheld, positions 5974-6010]
ACCCTATCTCGGTCTATTCTTTTGATTTATAAGGGATTTTGCCGATTTCGGCCTATTGGTTAAAAAATGA
GCTGATTTAACAAAAATTTAACGCGAATTTTAACAAAATATTAACGCTTACAATTTAGGTGGCACTTTTC
GGGGAAATGTGCGCGGAACCCCTATTTGTTTATTTTTCTAAATACATTCAAATATGTATCCGCTCATGAG
ACAATAACCCTGATAAATGCTTCAATAATATTGAAAAAGGAAGAGTATGAGTATTCAACATTTCCGTGTC
GCCCTTATTCCCTTTTTTGCGGCATTTTGCCTTCCTGTTTTTGCTCACCCAGAAACGCTGGTGAAAGTAA
AAGATGCTGAAGATCAGTTGGGTGCACGAGTGGGTTACATCGAACTGGATCTCAACAGCGGTAAGATCCT
TGAGAGTTTTCGCCCCGAAGAACGTTTTCCAATGATGAGCACTTTTAAAGTTCTGCTATGTGGCGCGGTA
TTATCCCGTATTGACGCCGGGCAAGAGCAACTCGGTCGCCGCATACACTATTCTCAGAATGACTTGGTTG
AGTACTCACCAGTCACAGAAAAGCATCTTACGGATGGCATGACAGTAAGAGAATTATGCAGTGCTGCCAT
AACCATGAGTGATAACACTGCGGCCAACTTACTTCTGACAACGATCGGAGGACCGAAGGAGCTAACCGCT
TTTTTGCACAACATGGGGGATCATGTAACTCGCCTTGATCGTTGGGAACCGGAGCTGAATGAAGCCATAC
CAAACGACGAGCGTGACACCACGATGCCTGTAGCAATGGCAACAACGTTGCGCAAACTATTAACTGGCGA
ACTACTTACTCTAGCTTCCCGGCAACAATTAATAGACTGGATGGAGGCGGATAAAGTTGCAGGACCACTT
CTGCGCTCGGCCCTTCCGGCTGGCTGGTTTATTGCTGATAAATCTGGAGCCGGTGAGCGTGGGTCTCGCG
GTATCATTGCAGCACTGGGGCCAGATGGTAAGCCCTCCCGTATCGTAGTTATCTACACGACGGGGAGTCA
GGCAACTATGGATGAACGAAATAGACAGATCGCTGAGATAGGTGCCTCACTGATTAAGCATTGGTAACTG
TCAGACCAAGTTTACTCATATATACTTTAGATTGATTTAAAACTTCATTTTTAATTTAAAAGGATCTAGG
TGAAGATCCTTTTTGATAATCTCATGACCAAAATCCCTTAACGTGAGTTTTCGTTCCACTGAGCGTCAGA
CCCCGTAGAAAAGATCAAAGGATCTTCTTGAGATCCTTTTTTTCTGCGCGTAATCTGCTGCTTGCAAACA
AAAAAACCACCGCTACCAGCGGTGGTTTGTTTGCCGGATCAAGAGCTACCAACTCTTTTTCCGAAGGTAA
CTGGCTTCAGCAGAGCGCAGATACCAAATACTGTTCTTCTAGTGTAGCCGTAGTTAGGCCACCACTTCAA
GAACTCTGTAGCACCGCCTACATACCTCGCTCTGCTAATCCTGTTACCAGTGGCTGCTGCCAGTGGCGAT
AAGTCGTGTCTTACCGGGTTGGACTCAAGACGATAGTTACCGGATAAGGCGCAGCGGTCGGGCTGAACGG
GGGGTTCGTGCACACAGCCCAGCTTGGAGCGAACGACCTACACCGAACTGAGATACCTACAGCGTGAGCT
ATGAGAAAGCGCCACGCTTCCCGAAGGGAGAAAGGCGGACAGGTATCCGGTAAGCGGCAGGGTCGGAACA
GGAGAGCGCACGAGGGAGCTTCCAGGGGGAAACGCCTGGTATCTTTATAGTCCTGTCGGGTTTCGCCACC
TCTGACTTGAGCGTCGATTTTTGTGATGCTCGTCAGGGGGGCGGAGCCTATGGAAAAACGCCAGCAACGC
GGCCTTTTTACGGTTCCTGGCCTTTTGCTGGCCTTTTGCTCACATGTTCTTTCCTGCGTTATCCCCTGAT
TCTGTGGATAACCGTATTACCGCCTTTGAGTGAGCTGATACCGCTCGCCGCAGCCGAACGACCGAGCGCA
GCGAGTCAGTGAGCGAGGAAGCGGAAGAGCGCCCAATACGCAAACCGCCTCTCCCCGCGCGTTGGCCGAT
TCATTAATGCAGCTGGCACGACAGGTTTCCCGACTGGAAAGCGGGCAGTGAGCGCAACGCAATTAATGTG
AGTTAGCTCACTCATTAGGCACCCCAGGCTTTACACTTTATGCTTCCGGCTCGTATGTTGTGTGGAATTG
TGAGCGGATAACAATTTCACACAGGAAACAGCTATGACCATGATTACGCCAAGCGCGCAATTAACCCTCA
CTAAAGGGAACAAAAGCTGGAGCTGCAAGCTTAATGTAGTCTTATGCAATACTCTTGTAGTCTTGCAACA
TGGTAACGATGAGTTAGCAACATGCCTTACAAGGAGAGAAAAAGCACCGTGCATGCCGATTGGTGGAAGT
AAGGTGGTACGATCGTGCCTTATTAGGAAGGCAACAGACGGGTCTGACATGGATTGGACGAACCACTGAA
TTGCCGCATTGCAGAGATATTGTATTTAAGTGCCTAGCTCGATACATAAACGGGTCTCTCTGGTTAGACC
AGATCTGAGCCTGGGAGCTCTCTGGCTAACTAGGGAACCCACTGCTTAAGCCTCAATAAAGCTTGCCTTG
AGTGCTTCAAGTAGTGTGTGCCCGTCTGTTGTGTGACTCTGGTAACTAGAGATCCCTCAGACCCTTTTAG
TCAGTGTGGAAAATCTCTAGCAGTGGCGCCCGAACAGGGACTTGAAAGCGAAAGGGAAACCAGAGGAGCT
CTCTCGACGCAGGACTCGGCTTGCTGAAGCGCGCACGGCAAGAGGCGAGGGGCGGCGACTGGTGAGTACG
CCAAAAATTTTGACTAGCGGAGGCTAGAAGGAGAGAGATGGGTGCGAGAGCGTCAGTATTAAGCGGGGGA
GAATTAGATCGCGATGGGAAAAAATTCGGTTAAGGCCAGGGGGAAAGAAAAAATATAAATTAAAACATAT
AGTATGGGCAAGCAGGGAGCTAGAACGATTCGCAGTTAATCCTGGCCTGTTAGAAACATCAGAAGGCTGT
AGACAAATACTGGGACAGCTACAACCATCCCTTCAGACAGGATCAGAAGAACTTAGATCATTATATAATA
CAGTAGCAACCCTCTATTGTGTGCATCAAAGGATAGAGATAAAAGACACCAAGGAAGCTTTAGACAAGAT
AGAGGAAGAGCAAAACAAAAGTAAGACCACCGCACAGCAAGCGGCCGCTGATCTTCAGACCTGGAGGAGG
AGATATGAGGGACAATTGGAGAAGTGAATTATATAAATATAAAGTAGTAAAAATTGAACCATTAGGAGTA
GCACCCACCAAGGCAAAGAGAAGAGTGGTGCAGAGAGAAAAAAGAGCAGTGGGAATAGGAGCTTTGTTCC
TTGGGTTCTTGGGAGCAGCAGGAAGCACTATGGGCGCAGCGTCAATGACGCTGACGGTACAGGCCAGACA
ATTATTGTCTGGTATAGTGCAGCAGCAGAACAATTTGCTGAGGGCTATTGAGGCGCAACAGCATCTGTTG
CAACTCACAGTCTGGGGCATCAAGCAGCTCCAGGCAAGAATCCTGGCTGTGGAAAGATACCTAAAGGATC
AACAGCTCCTGGGGATTTGGGGTTGCTCTGGAAAACTCGCCATTTGTCTCAAGATCTAGAATTCAAAAAA
ATCTCGCCAACAAGTTGACGAGATAAACACGGCATTTTGCCTTGTTTAAGTAGATTCTGTTTCCAGAGTA
CTTAAACAGAGACGTACAAAAAAGAGCAAGAAGCTAAAAAAGATTTAAAAATTATTTTTAGCGCAGTTAA
TGGAACAGGAACTAAATTTACCCCAAAAATATTACGTGAATCAGGATATAACGTTATTGAGGTTGAAGAG
CATGCATTTGAAGATGAAACATTTAAAAATGTTGTAAATCCAAATCCAGAATTTGATCCTGCATGAAAAA
TACCGCTTGAATATGGTATTAAACATGATGCAGATATTATTATTATGAATGACCCAGATGCTGACAGATT
TGGAATGGCAATAAAACATGATGGTCATTTTGTAAGATTAGATGGAAATCAAACAGGACCAATTTTAATT
GATTGAAAATTATCAAATCTAAAACGCTTAAATAGCATTCCAAAAAATCCGGCTCTATATTCAAGTTTTG
TAACAAGTGATTTGGGTGATAGAATCGCTCATGAAAAATATGGAGTTAATATTGTAAAAACTTTAACTGG
ATTTAAATGAATGGGTAGAGAAATTGCTAAAGAAGAAGATAACGGATTAAATTTTGTTTTTGCTTATGAA
GAAAGTTATGGATATGTAATTGATGACTCAGCTAGAGATAAAGATGGAATACAAGCTTCTATATTAATAG
CAGAGGCTGCTTGATTTTATAAAAAACAAAATAAAACATTAGTAGACTATTTAGAAGATTTATTTAAAGA
AATGGGTGCATATTACACTTTCACTTTAAACTTGAATTTTAAACCAGAAGAAAAGAAATTAAAAATTGAA
CCATTAATGAAATCATTGAGAGCAACACCCTTAACTCAAATTGCTGGACTTAAAGTTGTTAATGTTGAAG
ACTACATCGATGGAATGTATAATATGCCAGGACAAGACTTACTAAAATTTTATTTAGAAGATAAGTCATG
ATTTGCTGTTCGCCCAAGTGGAACTGAACCTAAACTAAAAATTTATTTTATAGGTGTTGGTGAATCTGTT
CAAAACGCTAAAGTTAAAGTAGACGAAATTATTAAAGAATTAAAATTAAAAATGAATATATAGGAGAAAA
AATGAAACTAAACAAATATATAGATCACACATTATTAAAACAAGATGCTACGAAAGCTGAAATTAAACAA
TTATGTGATGAAGCAATTGAATTTGATTTTGCAACAGTTTGTGTTAATTCATATTGAACAAGCTATTGTA
AAGAATTATTAAAAGGCACAAATGTAGGAATAACAAATGTTGTAGGTTTTCCTCTAGGTGCATGCACAAC
AGCTACAAAAGCATTCGAAGTTTCTGAAGCAATTAAAGATGGTGCAACAGAAATTGATATGGTATTAAAT
ATTGGTGCATTAAAAGACAAAAATTATGAATTAGTTTTAGAAGACATGAAAGCTGTAAAAAAAGCAGCTG
GATCACATGTTGTTAAATGTATTATGGAAAATTGTTTATTAACAAAAGAAGAAATCATGAAAGCTTGTGA
AATAGCTGTTGAAGCTGGATTAGAATTTGTTAAAACATCAACAGGATTTTCAAAATCAGGTGCAACATTT
GAAGATGTTAAACTAATGAAGTCAGTTGTTAAAGACAATGCTTTAGTTAAAGCAGCTGGTGGAGTTAGAA
CATTTGAAGATGCTCAAAAAATGATTGAAGCAGGAGCTGACCGCTTAGGAACAAGTGGTGGAGTAGCTAT
TATTAAAGGTGAAGAAAACAACGCGAGTTACTAAAACTAGCGTTTTTTTATTTTGCTCATTTTTATTAAA
AGTTTGCAAAAAGGAACATAAAAATTCTAATTATTGATACTAAAGTTATTAAAAAGAAGATTTTGGTTGA
TTTTATAAAGGTCATAGAATATAATATTTTAGCATGTGTATTTTGTGTGCTCATTTACAACCGTCTCCGG
TGTTTCGTCCTTTCCACAAGATATATAAAGCCAAGAAATCGAAATACTTTCAAGTTACGGTAAGCATATG
ATAGTCCATTTTAAAACATAATTTTAAAACTGCAAACTACCCAAGAAATTATTACTTTCTACGTCACGTA
TTTTGTACTAATATCTTTGTGTTTACAGTCAAATTAATTCTAATTATCTCTCTAACAGCCTTGTATCGTA
TATGCAAATATGAAGGAATCATGGGAAATAGGCCCTCCCACAATTTTAAAAGAAAAGGGGGGATTGGGGG
GTACAGTGCAGGGGAAAGAATAGTAGACATAATAGCAACAGACATACAAACTAAAGAATTACAAAAACAA
ATTACAAAAATTCAAAATTTTCGGGTTTATTACAGGGACAGCAGAGATCCACTTTGGCGCCGGCTCGAGT
GGCTCCGGTGCCCGTCAGT
